LOCUS       Exported 3591 bp ds-DNA circular SYN 13-MAY-2021
DEFINITION  synthetic circular DNA
ACCESSION   .
VERSION     .
KEYWORDS    pUT1803-HQ858789
SOURCE      synthetic DNA construct
  ORGANISM  synthetic DNA construct
REFERENCE   1 (bases 1 to 3591)
  TITLE     Maize TF ORFeome collection
REFERENCE   2 (bases 1 to 3591)
  AUTHORS   .
  TITLE     Direct Submission
  JOURNAL   Exported May 13, 2021 from SnapGene Server 1.1.58
            http://www.snapgene.com
FEATURES             Location/Qualifiers
     source          1..3591
                     /organism="synthetic DNA construct"
                     /mol_type="other DNA"
     protein_bind    1..100
                     /gene="mutant version of attL"
                     /label=attL1
                     /bound_moiety="LR Clonase(TM)"
                     /note="recombination site for the Gateway(R) LR reaction"
     RBS             112..132
                     /note="efficient ribosome binding site from bacteriophage
                     T7 gene 10 (Olins and Rangwala, 1989)"
     protein_bind    complement(1148..1247)
                     /gene="mutant version of attL"
                     /label=attL2
                     /bound_moiety="LR Clonase(TM)"
                     /note="recombination site for the Gateway(R) LR reaction"
     primer_bind     complement(1264..1283)
                     /label=T7
                     /note="T7 promoter, forward primer"
     promoter        complement(1265..1283)
                     /label=T7 promoter
                     /note="promoter for bacteriophage T7 RNA polymerase"
     primer_bind     complement(1288..1304)
                     /label=M13 rev
                     /note="common sequencing primer, one of multiple similar
                     variants"
     primer_bind     complement(1288..1304)
                     /label=M13 Reverse
                     /note="In lacZ gene. Also called M13-rev"
     primer_bind     complement(1406..1425)
                     /label=pENTR-R
                     /note="pENTR vectors, reverse primer"
     CDS             1417..2226
                     /codon_start=1
                     /gene="aph(3')-Ia"
                     /product="aminoglycoside phosphotransferase"
                     /label=KanR
                     /note="confers resistance to kanamycin in bacteria or G418
                     (Geneticin(R)) in eukaryotes"
                     /translation="MSHIQRETSRPRLNSNMDADLYGYKWARDNVGQSGATIYRLYGKP
                     DAPELFLKHGKGSVANDVTDEMVRLNWLTEFMPLPTIKHFIRTPDDAWLLTTAIPGKTA
                     FQVLEEYPDSGENIVDALAVFLRRLHSIPVCNCPFNSDRVFRLAQAQSRMNNGLVDASD
                     FDDERNGWPVEQVWKEMHKLLPFSPDSVVTHGDFSLDNLIFDEGKLIGCIDVGRVGIAD
                     RYQDLAILWNCLGEFSPSLQKRLFQKYGIDNPDMNKLQFHLMLDEFF"
     primer_bind     complement(1484..1503)
                     /label=Kan-R
                     /note="Kanamycin resistance gene, reverse primer"
     rep_origin      2373..2961
                     /direction=RIGHT
                     /label=ori
                     /note="high-copy-number ColE1/pMB1/pBR322/pUC origin of
                     replication"
     primer_bind     2862..2881
                     /label=pBR322ori-F
                     /note="pBR322 origin, forward primer"
     primer_bind     3115..3132
                     /label=L4440
                     /note="L4440 vector, forward primer"
     terminator      3291..3318
                     /label=rrnB T2 terminator
                     /note="transcription terminator T2 from the E. coli rrnB
                     gene"
     terminator      3410..3496
                     /gene="Escherichia coli rrnB"
                     /label=rrnB T1 terminator
                     /note="transcription terminator T1 from the E. coli rrnB
                     gene"
     primer_bind     3545..3567
                     /label=M13/pUC Forward
                     /note="In lacZ gene"
     primer_bind     3559..3576
                     /label=M13 Forward
                     /note="In lacZ gene. Also called M13-F20 or M13 (-21)
                     Forward"
     primer_bind     3560..3576
                     /label=M13 fwd
                     /note="common sequencing primer, one of multiple similar
                     variants"
ORIGIN
        1 caaataatga ttttattttg actgatagtg acctgttcgt tgcaacaaat tgatgagcaa
       61 tgctttttta taatgccaac tttgtacaaa aaagcaggct ccgcggccgc cttgtttaac
      121 tttaagaagg agcccttcac catggacaac cttgggcata gagaaaatgg caggcaaagg
      181 cctgagcaat ataaagcgct tcatactcag tggatgatac ctcaaaggca gctaaaagac
      241 catcaaagta tgaatctcct ggcactgatg aatgagaagg acagtgccat ccgagaaagg
      301 gaccatgctc tcgctgagaa gaaagcagct atagctgagc gagatatggc attcgcccag
      361 cgggatgctg caatggctga acggaatgct gcaatagtgg agagggacaa cgccctagct
      421 gcactcgaac tcgcccgtac aaatgggttt aatatgaata gtgggaatgg atttcaccaa
      481 ggacctcctc tcaatggaac aaagaacatc catcaccatg accatctgtc tcatgtccaa
      541 acatccccgc tgcagctggc caattctcca tatgaccatg tcagggagat gcacatatca
      601 gaagcatacc ctatcgcaac agctcccgca agtgttggga aggctaagaa gccaaggaag
      661 agcaattctc aagcttctcc atcgaagagg ccatcaggtg tactccgaaa aaccaagaaa
      721 gcaaccagcg actggaagaa tgcggggact actggtggag caggagattc agcccgcgct
      781 tctgtgatga agaacgagtg gaaggaccag gatctcggcc tgaaccaggt ggtgttcgac
      841 gagtcaacca tgcccgcgcc tgcctgctca tgcacagggg agctccacca atgctacaaa
      901 tggggcagtg gtgggtggca gtcgtcttgc tgcaccatga acatgtccat gcacccgctc
      961 ccggtgatgc ccaacaggcg ccacgctcgc atggggggaa ggaagatgag cgggggcgcg
     1021 ttcgcgaagc tgctcagccg gctggcagca gaaggtcatg acctctcgac tccggtggac
     1081 ctcaaggacc actgggccaa gcatggcacg aaccggtaca tcaccatccg gaagggtggg
     1141 cgcgccgacc cagctttctt gtacaaagtt ggcattataa gaaagcattg cttatcaatt
     1201 tgttgcaacg aacaggtcac tatcagtcaa aataaaatca ttatttgcca tccagctgat
     1261 atcccctata gtgagtcgta ttacatggtc atagctgttt cctggcagct ctggcccgtg
     1321 tctcaaaatc tctgatgtta cattgcacaa gataaaaata tatcatcatg aacaataaaa
     1381 ctgtctgctt acataaacag taatacaagg ggtgttatga gccatattca acgggaaacg
     1441 tcgaggccgc gattaaattc caacatggat gctgatttat atgggtataa atgggctcgc
     1501 gataatgtcg ggcaatcagg tgcgacaatc tatcgcttgt atgggaagcc cgatgcgcca
     1561 gagttgtttc tgaaacatgg caaaggtagc gttgccaatg atgttacaga tgagatggtc
     1621 agactaaact ggctgacgga atttatgcct cttccgacca tcaagcattt tatccgtact
     1681 cctgatgatg catggttact caccactgcg atccccggaa aaacagcatt ccaggtatta
     1741 gaagaatatc ctgattcagg tgaaaatatt gttgatgcgc tggcagtgtt cctgcgccgg
     1801 ttgcattcga ttcctgtttg taattgtcct tttaacagcg atcgcgtatt tcgtctcgct
     1861 caggcgcaat cacgaatgaa taacggtttg gttgatgcga gtgattttga tgacgagcgt
     1921 aatggctggc ctgttgaaca agtctggaaa gaaatgcata aacttttgcc attctcaccg
     1981 gattcagtcg tcactcatgg tgatttctca cttgataacc ttatttttga cgaggggaaa
     2041 ttaataggtt gtattgatgt tggacgagtc ggaatcgcag accgatacca ggatcttgcc
     2101 atcctatgga actgcctcgg tgagttttct ccttcattac agaaacggct ttttcaaaaa
     2161 tatggtattg ataatcctga tatgaataaa ttgcagtttc atttgatgct cgatgagttt
     2221 ttctaatcag aattggttaa ttggttgtaa cactggcaga gcattacgct gacttgacgg
     2281 gacggcgcaa gctcatgacc aaaatccctt aacgtgagtt acgcgtcgtt ccactgagcg
     2341 tcagaccccg tagaaaagat caaaggatct tcttgagatc ctttttttct gcgcgtaatc
     2401 tgctgcttgc aaacaaaaaa accaccgcta ccagcggtgg tttgtttgcc ggatcaagag
     2461 ctaccaactc tttttccgaa ggtaactggc ttcagcagag cgcagatacc aaatactgtc
     2521 cttctagtgt agccgtagtt aggccaccac ttcaagaact ctgtagcacc gcctacatac
     2581 ctcgctctgc taatcctgtt accagtggct gctgccagtg gcgataagtc gtgtcttacc
     2641 gggttggact caagacgata gttaccggat aaggcgcagc ggtcgggctg aacggggggt
     2701 tcgtgcacac agcccagctt ggagcgaacg acctacaccg aactgagata cctacagcgt
     2761 gagcattgag aaagcgccac gcttcccgaa gggagaaagg cggacaggta tccggtaagc
     2821 ggcagggtcg gaacaggaga gcgcacgagg gagcttccag ggggaaacgc ctggtatctt
     2881 tatagtcctg tcgggtttcg ccacctctga cttgagcgtc gatttttgtg atgctcgtca
     2941 ggggggcgga gcctatggaa aaacgccagc aacgcggcct ttttacggtt cctggccttt
     3001 tgctggcctt ttgctcacat gttctttcct gcgttatccc ctgattctgt ggataaccgt
     3061 attaccgcct ttgagtgagc tgataccgct cgccgcagcc gaacgaccga gcgcagcgag
     3121 tcagtgagcg aggaagcgga agagcgccca atacgcaaac cgcctctccc cgcgcgttgg
     3181 ccgattcatt aatgcagctg gcacgacagg tttcccgact ggaaagcggg cagtgagcgc
     3241 aacgcaatta atacgcgtac cgctagccag gaagagtttg tagaaacgca aaaaggccat
     3301 ccgtcaggat ggccttctgc ttagtttgat gcctggcagt ttatggcggg cgtcctgccc
     3361 gccaccctcc gggccgttgc ttcacaacgt tcaaatccgc tcccggcgga tttgtcctac
     3421 tcaggagagc gttcaccgac aaacaacaga taaaacgaaa ggcccagtct tccgactgag
     3481 cctttcgttt tatttgatgc ctggcagttc cctactctcg cgttaacgct agcatggatg
     3541 ttttcccagt cacgacgttg taaaacgacg gccagtctta agctcgggcc c
//
