[The description below was written by a language model from this plasmid's Addgene catalogue record and the feature table of its GenBank file.]
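Description:
pUT1803-HQ858789 is a Gateway entry clone built on the Invitrogen pENTR/SD backbone and belongs to a maize transcription factor open reading frame collection made for functional genomics. It is a 3,591 bp circular plasmid propagated in E. coli. Selection is by kanamycin through the aph(3')-Ia aminoglycoside phosphotransferase gene, and replication is from a ColE1/pUC-type origin. The catalogue entry lists the plasmid as low copy, whereas the feature annotation describes this origin as high-copy-number, so the two sources disagree on that point.

The payload is a 990 bp coding sequence for a Zea mays BBR/BPC family transcription factor. It was PCR-amplified from a full-length cDNA clone with its native stop codon retained, so it is suited to native or N-terminally tagged expression rather than C-terminal fusions. The insert is not annotated as a feature in the sequence record, but it occupies the interval between the attL1 and attL2 sites. These sites allow the ORF to be moved into any attR-containing destination vector by an LR Clonase reaction while preserving orientation and reading frame. Just downstream of attL1 lies the bacteriophage T7 gene 10 ribosome binding site characteristic of the SD version of the backbone, which supports efficient translation in bacteria after transfer to a prokaryotic expression vector. The entry clone has no promoter positioned to drive the ORF. A T7 promoter beyond attL2 faces back toward the insert, in the antisense direction. The rrnB T1 and T2 terminators upstream of attL1 insulate the cassette from read-through transcription, and flanking M13 forward and reverse primer sites allow sequence verification of the insert.
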