Addgene plasmid #27871: pUT1803-HQ858789
Depositing lab: John Gray & Erich Grotewold. Depositing organization: University of Toledo. Publication: The Maize TFome--development of a transcription factor open reading frame collection for functional genomics. Burdo B, Gray J, Goetting-Minesky MP, Wittler B, Hunt M, Li T, Velliquette D, Thomas J, Gentzel I, dos Santos Brito M, Mejia-Guerra MK, Connolly LN, Qaisi D, Li W, Casas MI, Doseff AI, Grotewold E. Plant J. 2014 Oct;80(2):356-66. doi: 10.1111/tpj.12623. Epub 2014 Aug 26. PubMed 25053252.
Backbone
  Vector backbone: pENTR/SD
  Backbone manufacturer: Invitrogen
  Backbone size w/o insert (bp): 2601
  Vector type: Entry vector
Growth in bacteria
  Bacterial resistance: Kanamycin, 50 μg/mL
  Growth temperature: 37°C
  Growth strain: DH5alpha
  Growth instructions: E. coli TOP10
  Copy number: Low Copy
Gene/Insert
  Gene/Insert name: BBR/BPC transcription factor from EB166751
  Species: Zea mays
  Insert size (bp): 990
  GenBank ID: HQ858789
  Cloning method: Restriction Enzyme
  Sequencing primers: 5′ M13 For; 3′ M13 Rev
Terms and licenses: Academic/Nonprofit Terms; Industry Terms: Not Available to Industry
Depositor comments: This CDS was amplified using PCR from a full length cDNA template from the Maize Full-length cDNA Project (www.maizecdna.org) and the PCR product included the stop codon. The PCR product was cloned into a Gateway pENTR/SD vector. Further information on this gene may be obtained at www.grassius.org using the GenBank number. (The second half of the plasmid name is the GenBank Number for the sequence of the insert)
How to cite: pUT1803-HQ858789 was a gift from John Gray & Erich Grotewold (Addgene plasmid # 27871 ; http://n2t.net/addgene:27871 ; RRID:Addgene_27871)
