>Addgene plasmid #27871 | pUT1803-HQ858789 | addgene partial sequence | sequence record 34161 | 27871 with M13pUC-fwd
ATGATTTTATTTTGACTGATAGTGACCTGTTCGTTGCAACAAATTGATGAGCAATGCTTTTTTATAATGC
CAACTTTGTACAAAAAAGCAGGCTCCGCGGCCGCCTTGTTTAACTTTAAGAAGGAGCCCTTCACCATGGA
CAACCTTGGGCATAGAGAAAATGGCAGGCAAAGGCCTGAGCAATATAAAGCGCTTCATACTCAGTGGATG
ATACCTCAAAGGCAGCTAAAAGACCATCAAAGTATGAATCTCCTGGCACTGATGAATGAGAAGGACAGTG
CCATCCGAGAAAGGGACCATGCTCTCGCTGAGAAGAAAGCAGCTATAGCTGAGCGAGATATGGCATTCGC
CCAGCGGGATGCTGCAATGGCTGAACGGAATGCTGCAATAGTGGAGAGGGACAACGCCCTAGCTGCACTC
GAACTCGCCCGTACAAATGGGTTTAATATGAATAGTGGGAATGGATTTCACCAAGGACCTCCTCTCAATG
GAACAAAGAACATCCATCACCATGACCATCTGTCTCATGTCCAAACATCCCCGCTGCAGCTGGCCAATTC
TCCATATGACCATGTCAGGGAGATGCACATATCAGAAGCATACCCTATCGCAACAGCTCCCGCAAGTGTT
GGGAAGGCTAAGAAGCCAAGGAAGAGCAATTCTCAAGCTTCTCCATCGAAGAGGCCATCAGGTGTACTCC
GAAAAACCAAGAAAGCAACCAGCGACTGGAAGAATGCGGGGACTACTGGTGGAGCAGGAGATTCAGCCCG
CGCTTCTGTGATGAAGAACGAGTGGAAGGACCAGGATCTCGGCCTGAACCAGGTGGTGTTCGACGAGTCA
ACCATGCCCGCGCCTGCCTGCTCATGC
